Addgene plasmid #184784: pScalps Luciferase Zsgreen
Purpose: Lentiviral vector with luciferase gene under SFFV promoter and Zsgreen under Cyclophilin promoter
Depositing lab: Ajit Chande. Depositing organization: Indian Institute of Science Education and Research (IISER), Bhopal. Publication: SARS CoV-2 Nucleoprotein Enhances the Infectivity of Lentiviral Spike Particles. Mishra T, Sreepadmanabh M, Ramdas P, Sahu AK, Kumar A, Chande A. Front Cell Infect Microbiol. 2021 Apr 23;11:663688. doi: 10.3389/fcimb.2021.663688. eCollection 2021. PubMed 33968806.
Backbone
  Vector backbone: Pscalps Zsgreen
  Backbone size w/o insert (bp): 7833
  Vector type: Lentiviral, Luciferase
Growth in bacteria
  Bacterial resistance: Ampicillin, 100 μg/mL
  Growth temperature: 37°C
  Growth strain: NEB Stable
  Copy number: High Copy
Gene/Insert
  Gene/Insert name: Firefly Luciferase and Zsgreen
  Species: Firefly
  Insert size (bp): 1653
  Promoter: SFFV
  Cloning method: Restriction Enzyme; 5′ cloning site XhoI (not destroyed); 3′ cloning site EcoRI (not destroyed)
  Sequencing primers: 5′ Unknown
Terms and licenses: Academic/Nonprofit Terms; Industry Terms: Not Available to Industry
How to cite: pScalps Luciferase Zsgreen was a gift from Ajit Chande (Addgene plasmid # 184784 ; http://n2t.net/addgene:184784 ; RRID:Addgene_184784)
