[The description below was written by a language model from this plasmid's Addgene catalogue record and pLannotate feature annotations shown in this document.]
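Description:
pScalps Luciferase Zsgreen is an HIV-1-derived lentiviral transfer vector built on the pScalps Zsgreen backbone and carrying two independent reporter cassettes. It is maintained in bacteria through a high-copy ColE1/pUC-type origin and an ampicillin resistance gene (β-lactamase with its own promoter). The full sequence record is about 9.5 kb, consistent with the 1,653 bp luciferase insert added to the roughly 7.8 kb backbone between XhoI and EcoRI sites that remain intact.

In the annotated sequence, a CMV enhancer/promoter sits directly upstream of a truncated 5′ LTR, an arrangement that normally drives transcription of the viral genomic RNA in packaging cells without Tat. This is followed by the Ψ packaging signal with a partial gag fragment, the Rev response element for Rev-dependent nuclear export, and the cPPT/CTS, which aids nuclear import of the reverse-transcribed genome. Downstream, the spleen focus-forming virus (SFFV) LTR promoter drives firefly luciferase (luc+ version). The plasmid map is circular, so the luciferase ORF at the end of the numbered record continues into the region preceding ZsGreen1. The catalogue states that ZsGreen is expressed from a cyclophilin promoter, but this promoter was not picked up by the automated annotation. A WPRE follows ZsGreen1 to enhance transcript stability and expression, then a nef fragment and the truncated 3′ LTR. An SV40 promoter is also annotated in the backbone, but the record does not state its role.

Transduced cells therefore report both by luminescence and by green fluorescence. The associated publication concerns the infectivity of SARS-CoV-2 spike-pseudotyped lentiviral particles, which suggests use as a reporter genome for pseudovirus infectivity assays.
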