Features (pLannotate 1.2.2; 19 found; start..end, strand, type, name):
    501..1196    +  CDS            ZsGreen1: Zoanthus green fluorescent protein mammalian codon-optimized
   1206..1794    +  misc_feature   WPRE: woodchuck hepatitis virus posttranscriptional regulatory element
   1805..2305    +  CDS            nef (fragment): NEF_HV1LA - Experimental evidence at protein level: Swiss-Prot protein existence level 1. Extracellular Nef protein targets CD4(+) T-lymphocytes for apoptosis by interacting with CXCR4 surface receptors. From Human immunodeficiency virus type 1 group M subtype B (isolate Lai) (HIV-1).
   2312..2492    +  LTR            5' LTR (truncated): truncated 5' long terminal repeat (LTR) from HIV-1
   2563..3151    -  rep_origin     ori: high-copy-number ColE1/pMB1/pBR322/pUC origin of replication
   3322..4182    -  CDS            AmpR: β-lactamase; bla; confers resistance to ampicillin, carbenicillin, and related antibiotics
   4183..4287    -  promoter       AmpR promoter: bla
   4346..4398    -  misc_feature   bom (fragment): basis of mobility region from pBR322
   4560..4889    +  promoter       SV40 promoter: SV40 enhancer and early promoter
   4901..5280    +  enhancer       CMV enhancer: human cytomegalovirus immediate early enhancer
   5281..5480    +  promoter       CMV promoter: human cytomegalovirus (CMV) immediate early promoter
   5498..5678    +  LTR            5' LTR (truncated): truncated 5' long terminal repeat (LTR) from HIV-1
   5725..5850    +  misc_feature   HIV-1 Ψ: packaging signal of human immunodeficiency virus type 1
   5834..6172    +  CDS            HIV-1 gag (fragment): gag protein from human immunodeficiency virus 1; gag
   6347..6580    +  misc_feature   RRE: The Rev response element (RRE) of HIV-1 allows for Rev-dependent mRNA export from the nucleus to the cytoplasm.
   6956..7056    +  CDS            Rev (fragment): human immunodeficiency virus 1 (HIV-1) Rev protein; rev; enhances nuclear export of unspliced and incompletely spliced viral mRNAs
   7106..7223    +  misc_feature   cPPT/CTS: central polypurine tract and central termination sequence of HIV-1
   7360..7767    +  promoter       SFFV promoter: spleen focus-forming virus long terminal repeat (LTR) promoter
   7825..9477    +  CDS            luciferase: firefly luciferase; luc+; enhanced luc+ version of the luciferase gene
>Addgene plasmid #184784 | pScalps Luciferase Zsgreen | addgene full sequence | sequence record 371364 | Addgene NGS Result
GAATTCTCGACCTTGACTGGCGGCGCGACCTTGAGGCCTGCGTTCGCCTCAGTTGCCCCCTCTGTGCAAT
GGGGAGACGCGCCTCATCGCTTGACAACGGCCGAAGAGCCGCCGCGCTTCCGTCTCCCGCGTGCGCGCGC
CATGCTGCCCACCCCCGTTCCGCACTGACCCTCCCCCGTGCCCCGCGTCCCGTACTGCCGCCCCGCCCCG
AGTCCCATGCCGCAGCCACCGCGACGGAGCCCGCAGGCGGGAACCTGCCTCCGCGCGTTAGCGCGCACGC
GCGCCTCATGTGTCGTCCCCATCAGCGCCGGCTTCCGTCTATAGGCCAGATGCACTGTCACTCTGGCGAA
GTCGCAGACCCGATTGGCCGGGACGGAGGCGCGAGACCGGGTTGCGGGCGGGGCCGAACGTGGTATAAAA
GGGGCGGGAGGCCAGGCTCGTGCCGTTTTGCAGACGCCACCGCCGAGGAAAACCGTGTACTATTAGCCAC
GCGTGCCACCATGGCCCAGTCCAAGCACGGCCTGACCAAGGAGATGACCATGAAGTACCGCATGGAGGGC
TGCGTGGACGGCCACAAGTTCGTGATCACCGGCGAGGGCATCGGCTACCCCTTCAAGGGCAAGCAGGCCA
TCAACCTGTGCGTGGTGGAGGGCGGCCCCTTGCCCTTCGCCGAGGACATCTTGTCCGCCGCCTTCATGTA
CGGCAACCGCGTGTTCACCGAGTACCCCCAGGACATCGTCGACTACTTCAAGAACTCCTGCCCCGCCGGC
TACACCTGGGACCGCTCCTTCCTGTTCGAGGACGGCGCCGTGTGCATCTGCAACGCCGACATCACCGTGA
GCGTGGAGGAGAACTGCATGTACCACGAGTCCAAGTTCTACGGCGTGAACTTCCCCGCCGACGGCCCCGT
GATGAAGAAGATGACCGACAACTGGGAGCCCTCCTGCGAGAAGATCATCCCCGTGCCCAAGCAGGGCATC
TTGAAGGGCGACGTGAGCATGTACCTGCTGCTGAAGGACGGTGGCCGCTTGCGCTGCCAGTTCGACACCG
TGTACAAGGCCAAGTCCGTGCCCCGCAAGATGCCCGACTGGCACTTCATCCAGCACAAGCTGACCCGCGA
GGACCGCAGCGACGCCAAGAACCAGAAGTGGCACCTGACCGAGCACGCCATCGCCTCCGGCTCCGCCTTG
CCCTGAGCGATCGCTAATCAACCTCTGGATTACAAAATTTGTGAAAGATTGACTGGTATTCTTAACTATG
TTGCTCCTTTTACGCTATGTGGATACGCTGCTTTAATGCCTTTGTATCATGCTATTGCTTCCCGTATGGC
TTTCATTTTCTCCTCCTTGTATAAATCCTGGTTGCTGTCTCTTTATGAGGAGTTGTGGCCCGTTGTCAGG
CAACGTGGCGTGGTGTGCACTGTGTTTGCTGACGCAACCCCCACTGGTTGGGGCATTGCCACCACCTGTC
AGCTCCTTTCCGGGACTTTCGCTTTCCCCCTCCCTATTGCCACGGCGGAACTCATCGCCGCCTGCCTTGC
CCGCTGCTGGACAGGGGCTCGGCTGTTGGGCACTGACAATTCCGTGGTGTTGTCGGGGAAGCTGACGTCC
TTTCCATGGCTGCTCGCCTGTGTTGCCACCTGGATTCTGCGCGGGACGTCCTTCTGCTACGTCCCTTCGG
CCCTCAATCCAGCGGACCTTCCTTCCCGCGGCCTGCTGCCGGCTCTGCGGCCTCTTCCGCGTCTTCGCCT
TCGCCCTCAGACGAGTCGGATCTCCCTTTGGGCCGCCTCCCCGCTTAATCGCGTCGAGACCTAGAAAAAC
ATGGAGCAATCACAAGTAGCAATACAGCAGCTACCAATGCTGATTGTGCCTGGCTAGAAGCACAAGAGGA
GGAGGAGGTGGGTTTTCCAGTCACACCTCAGGTACCTTTAAGACCAATGACTTACAAGGCAGCTGTAGAT
CTTAGCCACTTTTTAAAAGAAAAGGGGGGACTGGAAGGGCTAATTCACTCCCAACGAAGACAAGATATCC
TTGATCTGTGGATCTACCACACACAAGGCTACTTCCCTGATTGGCAGAACTACACACCAGGGCCAGGGAT
CAGATATCCACTGACCTTTGGATGGTGCTACAAGCTAGTACCAGTTGAGCAAGAGAAGGTAGAAGAAGCC
AATGAAGGAGAGAACACCCGCTTGTTACACCCTGTGAGCCTGCATGGGATGGATGACCCGGAGAGAGAAG
TATTAGAGTGGAGGTTTGACAGCCGCCTAGCATTTCATCACATGGCCCGAGAGCTGCATCCGGACTGTAC
TGGGTCTCTCTGGTTAGACCAGATCTGAGCCTGGGAGCTCTCTGGCTAACTAGGGAACCCACTGCTTAAG
CCTCAATAAAGCTTGCCTTGAGTGCTTCAAGTAGTGTGTGCCCGTCTGTTGTGTGACTCTGGTAACTAGA
GATCCCTCAGACCCTTTTAGTCAGTGTGGAAAATCTCTAGCAGGGCCCGTTTCATGTGAGCAAAAGGCCA
GCAAAAGGCCAGGAACCGTAAAAAGGCCGCGTTGCTGGCGTTTTTCCATAGGCTCCGCCCCCCTGACGAG
CATCACAAAAATCGACGCTCAAGTCAGAGGTGGCGAAACCCGACAGGACTATAAAGATACCAGGCGTTTC
CCCCTGGAAGCTCCCTCGTGCGCTCTCCTGTTCCGACCCTGCCGCTTACCGGATACCTGTCCGCCTTTCT
CCCTTCGGGAAGCGTGGCGCTTTCTCATAGCTCACGCTGTAGGTATCTCAGTTCGGTGTAGGTCGTTCGC
TCCAAGCTGGGCTGTGTGCACGAACCCCCCGTTCAGCCCGACCGCTGCGCCTTATCCGGTAACTATCGTC
TTGAGTCCAACCCGGTAAGACACGACTTATCGCCACTGGCAGCAGCCACTGGTAACAGGATTAGCAGAGC
GAGGTATGTAGGCGGTGCTACAGAGTTCTTGAAGTGGTGGCCTAACTACGGCTACACTAGAAGAACAGTA
TTTGGTATCTGCGCTCTGCTGAAGCCAGTTACCTTCGGAAAAAGAGTTGGTAGCTCTTGATCCGGCAAAC
AAACCACCGCTGGTAGCGGTGGTTTTTTTGTTTGCAAGCAGCAGATTACGCGCAGAAAAAAAGGATCTCA
AGAAGATCCTTTGATCTTTTCTACGGGGTCTGACGCTCAGTGGAACGAAAACTCACGTTAAGGGATTTTG
GTCATGAGATTATCAAAAAGGATCTTCACCTAGATCCTTTTAAATTAAAAATGAAGTTTTAAATCAATCT
AAAGTATATATGAGTAAACTTGGTCTGACAGTTACCAATGCTTAATCAGTGAGGCACCTATCTCAGCGAT
CTGTCTATTTCGTTCATCCATAGTTGCCTGACTCCCCGTCGTGTAGATAACTACGATACGGGAGGGCTTA
CCATCTGGCCCCAGTGCTGCAATGATACCGCGAGACCCACGCTCACCGGCTCCAGATTTATCAGCAATAA
ACCAGCCAGCCGGAAGGGCCGAGCGCAGAAGTGGTCCTGCAACTTTATCCGCCTCCATCCAGTCTATTAA
TTGTTGCCGGGAAGCTAGAGTAAGTAGTTCGCCAGTTAATAGTTTGCGCAACGTTGTTGCCATTGCTACA
GGCATCGTGGTGTCACGCTCGTCGTTTGGTATGGCTTCATTCAGCTCCGGTTCCCAACGATCAAGGCGAG
TTACATGATCCCCCATGTTGTGCAAAAAAGCGGTTAGCTCCTTCGGTCCTCCGATCGTTGTCAGAAGTAA
GTTGGCCGCAGTGTTATCACTCATGGTTATGGCAGCACTGCATAATTCTCTTACTGTCATGCCATCCGTA
AGATGCTTTTCTGTGACTGGTGAGTACTCAACCAAGTCATTCTGAGAATAGTGTATGCGGCGACCGAGTT
GCTCTTGCCCGGCGTCAATACGGGATAATACCGCGCCACATAGCAGAACTTTAAAAGTGCTCATCATTGG
AAAACGTTCTTCGGGGCGAAAACTCTCAAGGATCTTACCGCTGTTGAGATCCAGTTCGATGTAACCCACT
CGTGCACCCAACTGATCTTCAGCATCTTTTACTTTCACCAGCGTTTCTGGGTGAGCAAAAACAGGAAGGC
AAAATGCCGCAAAAAAGGGAATAAGGGCGACACGGAAATGTTGAATACTCATACTCTTCCTTTTTCAATA
TTATTGAAGCATTTATCAGGGTTATTGTCTCATGAGCGGATACATATTTGAATGTATTTAGAAAAATAAA
CAAATAGGGGTTCCGCGCACATTTCCCCGAAAAGTGCCACCTGACGTCGACGGATCGGGAGATCTCCCGA
TCCCCTATGGTGCACTCTCAGTACAATCTGCTCTGATGCCGCATAGTTAAGCCAGTATCTGCTCCCTGCT
TGTGTGTTGGAGGTCGCTGAGTAGTGCGCGAGCAAAATTTAAGCTACAACAAGGCAAGGCTTGACCGACA
ATTGCATGAAGAATCTGCTTAGGGTTAGGCGTTTTGCGCTGCTTCGCGATGTACGGGCCAGATATACGCG
CTGTGGAATGTGTGTCAGTTAGGGTGTGGAAAGTCCCCAGGCTCCCCAGCAGGCAGAAGTATGCAAAGCA
TGCATCTCAATTAGTCAGCAACCAGGTGTGGAAAGTCCCCAGGCTCCCCAGCAGGCAGAAGTATGCAAAG
CATGCATCTCAATTAGTCAGCAACCATAGTCCCGCCCCTAACTCCGCCCATCCCGCCCCTAACTCCGCCC
AGTTCCGCCCATTCTCCGCCCCATGGCTGACTAATTTTTTTTATTTATGCAGAGGCCGAGGCCGCCTCTG
CCTCTGAGCTATTCCAGAAGTAGTGAGGAGGCTTTTTTGGAGGCCTAGGCTTTTGCAAAAAGCTCGCGTT
GACATTGATTATTGACTAGTTATTAATAGTAATCAATTACGGGGTCATTAGTTCATAGCCCATATATGGA
GTTCCGCGTTACATAACTTACGGTAAATGGCCCGCCTGGCTGACCGCCCAACGACCCCCGCCCATTGACG
TCAATAATGACGTATGTTCCCATAGTAACGCCAATAGGGACTTTCCATTGACGTCAATGGGTGGAGTATT
TACGGTAAACTGCCCACTTGGCAGTACATCAAGTGTATCATATGCCAAGTACGCCCCCTATTGACGTCAA
TGACGGTAAATGGCCCGCCTGGCATTATGCCCAGTACATGACCTTATGGGACTTTCCTACTTGGCAGTAC
ATCTACGTATTAGTCATCGCTATTACCATGGTGATGCGGTTTTGGCAGTACATCAATGGGCGTGGATAGC
GGTTTGACTCACGGGGATTTCCAAGTCTCCACCCCATTGACGTCAATGGGAGTTTGTTTTGGCACCAAAA
TCAACGGGACTTTCCAAAATGTCGTAACAACTCCGCCCCATTGACGCAAATGGGCGGTAGGCGTGTACGG
TGGGAGGTCTATATAAGCAGCGCGTTTTGCCTGTACTGGGTCTCTCTGGTTAGACCAGATCTGAGCCTGG
GAGCTCTCTGGCTAACTAGGGAACCCACTGCTTAAGCCTCAATAAAGCTTGCCTTGAGTGCTTCAAGTAG
TGTGTGCCCGTCTGTTGTGTGACTCTGGTAACTAGAGATCCCTCAGACCCTTTTAGTCAGTGTGGAAAAT
CTCTAGCAGTGGCGCCCGAACAGGGACTTGAAAGCGAAAGGGAAACCAGAGGAGCTCTCTCGACGCAGGA
CTCGGCTTGCTGAAGCGCGCACGGCAAGAGGCGAGGGGCGGCGACTGGTGAGTACGCCAAAAATTTTGAC
TAGCGGAGGCTAGAAGGAGAGAGATGGGTGCGAGAGCGTCAGTATTAAGCGGGGGAGAATTAGATCGCGA
TGGGAAAAAATTCGGTTAAGGCCAGGGGGAAAGAAAAAATATAAATTAAAACATATAGTATGGGCAAGCA
GGGAGCTAGAACGATTCGCAGTTAATCCTGGCCTGTTAGAAACATCAGAAGGCTGTAGACAAATACTGGG
ACAGCTACAACCATCCCTTCAGACAGGATCAGAAGAACTTAGATCATTATATAATACAGTAGCAACCCTC
TATTGTGTGCATCAAAGGATAGAGATAAAAGACACCAAGGAAGCTTTAGACAAGATAGAGGAAGAGCAAA
ACAAAAGTAAGACCACCGCACAGCAAGCGGCCGGCCGCTGATCTTCAGACCTGGAGGAGGAGATATGAGG
GACAATTGGAGAAGTGAATTATATAAATATAAAGTAGTAAAAATTGAACCATTAGGAGTAGCACCCACCA
AGGCAAAGAGAAGAGTGGTGCAGAGAGAAAAAAGAGCAGTGGGAATAGGAGCTTTGTTCCTTGGGTTCTT
GGGAGCAGCAGGAAGCACTATGGGCGCAGCGTCAATGACGCTGACGGTACAGGCCAGACAATTATTGTCT
GGTATAGTGCAGCAGCAGAACAATTTGCTGAGGGCTATTGAGGCGCAACAGCATCTGTTGCAACTCACAG
TCTGGGGCATCAAGCAGCTCCAGGCAAGAATCCTGGCTGTGGAAAGATACCTAAAGGATCAACAGCTCCT
GGGGATTTGGGGTTGCTCTGGAAAACTCATTTGCACCACTGCTGTGCCTTGGAATGCTAGTTGGAGTAAT
AAATCTCTGGAACAGATTTGGAATCACACGACCTGGATGGAGTGGGACAGAGAATTAACAATTACACAAG
CTTAATACACTCCTTAATTGAAGAATCGCAAAACCAGCAAGAAAAGAATGAACAAGAATTATTGGAATTA
GATAAATGGGCAAGTTTGTGGAATTGGTTTAACATAACAAATTGGCTGTGGTATATAAAATTATTCATAA
TGATAGTAGGAGGCTTGGTAGGTTTAAGAATAGTTTTTGCTGTACTTTCTATAGTGAATAGAGTTAGGCA
GGGATATTCACCATTATCGTTTCAGACCCACCTCCCAACCCCGAGGGGACCCGACAGGCCCGAAGGAATA
GAAGAAGAAGGTGGAGAGAGAGACAGAGACAGATCCATTCGATTAGTGAACGGATCGGCACTGCGTGCGC
CAATTCTGCAGACAAATGGCAGTATTCATCCACAATTTTAAAAGAAAAGGGGGGATTGGGGGGTACAGTG
CAGGGGAAAGAATAGTAGACATAATAGCAACAGACATACAAACTAAAGAATTACAAAAACAAATTACAAA
AATTCAAAATTTTCGGGTTTATTACAGGGACAGCAGAGATCCAGTTTGGTTAATTAACTGCAGCCCCGAT
AAAATAAAAGATTTTATTTAGTCTCCAGAAAAAGGGGGGAATGAAAGACCCCACCTGTAGGTTTGGCAAG
CTAGCTGCAGTAACGCCATTTTGCAAGGCATGGAAAAATACCAAACCAAGAATAGAGAAGTTCAGATCAA
GGGCGGGTACATGAAAATAGCTAACGTTGGGCCAAACAGGATATCTGCGGTGAGCAGTTTCGGCCCCGGC
CCGGGGCCAAGAACAGATGGTCACCGCAGTTTCGGCCCCGGCCCGAGGCCAAGAACAGATGGTCCCCAGA
TATGGCCCAACCCTCAGCAGTTTCTTAAGACCCATCAGATGTTTCCAGGCTCCCCCAAGGACCTGAAATG
ACCCTGCGCCTTATTTGAATTAACCAATCAGCCTGCTTCTCGCTTCTGTTCGCGCGCTTCTGCTTCCCGA
GCTCTATAAAAGAGCTCACAACCCCTCACTCGGCGCGCCAGTCCTCCGACAGACTGAGTCGCCCGGGGGT
CTAGAAGCGCTGGATCCGTTTAAACGCGGCCGCCCAGCACAGTGGCTCGAGACCATGGAAGACGCCAAAA
ACATAAAGAAAGGCCCGGCGCCATTCTATCCGCTGGAAGATGGAACCGCTGGAGAGCAACTGCATAAGGC
TATGAAGAGATACGCCCTGGTTCCTGGAACAATTGCTTTTACAGATGCACATATCGAGGTGGACATCACT
TACGCTGAGTACTTCGAAATGTCCGTTCGGTTGGCAGAAGCTATGAAACGATATGGGCTGAATACAAATC
ACAGAATCGTCGTATGCAGTGAAAACTCTCTTCAATTCTTTATGCCGGTGTTGGGCGCGTTATTTATCGG
AGTTGCAGTTGCGCCCGCGAACGACATTTATAATGAACGTGAATTGCTCAACAGTATGGGCATTTCGCAG
CCTACCGTGGTGTTCGTTTCCAAAAAGGGGTTGCAAAAAATTTTGAACGTGCAAAAAAAGCTCCCAATCA
TCCAAAAAATTATTATCATGGATTCTAAAACGGATTACCAGGGATTTCAGTCGATGTACACGTTCGTCAC
ATCTCATCTACCTCCCGGTTTTAATGAATACGATTTTGTGCCAGAGTCCTTCGATAGGGACAAGACAATT
GCACTGATCATGAACTCCTCTGGATCTACTGGTCTGCCTAAAGGTGTCGCTCTGCCTCATAGAACTGCCT
GCGTGAGATTCTCGCATGCCAGAGATCCTATTTTTGGCAATCAAATCATTCCGGATACTGCGATTTTAAG
TGTTGTTCCATTCCATCACGGTTTTGGAATGTTTACTACACTCGGATATTTGATATGTGGATTTCGAGTC
GTCTTAATGTATAGATTTGAAGAAGAGCTGTTTCTGAGGAGCCTTCAGGATTACAAGATTCAAAGTGCGC
TGCTGGTGCCAACCCTATTCTCCTTCTTCGCCAAAAGCACTCTGATTGACAAATACGATTTATCTAATTT
ACACGAAATTGCTTCTGGTGGCGCTCCCCTCTCTAAGGAAGTCGGGGAAGCGGTTGCCAAGAGGTTCCAT
CTGCCAGGTATCAGGCAAGGATATGGGCTCACTGAGACTACATCAGCTATTCTGATTACACCCGAGGGGG
ATGATAAACCGGGCGCGGTCGGTAAAGTTGTTCCATTTTTTGAAGCGAAGGTTGTGGATCTGGATACCGG
GAAAACGCTGGGCGTTAATCAAAGAGGCGAACTGTGTGTGAGAGGTCCTATGATTATGTCCGGTTATGTA
AACAATCCGGAAGCGACCAACGCCTTGATTGACAAGGATGGATGGCTACATTCTGGAGACATAGCTTACT
GGGACGAAGACGAACACTTCTTCATCGTTGACCGCCTGAAGTCTCTGATTAAGTACAAAGGCTATCAGGT
GGCTCCCGCTGAATTGGAATCCATCTTGCTCCAACACCCCAACATCTTCGACGCAGGTGTCGCAGGTCTT
CCCGACGATGACGCCGGTGAACTTCCCGCCGCCGTTGTTGTTTTGGAGCACGGAAAGACGATGACGGAAA
AAGAGATCGTGGATTACGTCGCCAGTCAAGTAACAACCGCGAAAAAGTTGCGCGGAGGAGTTGTGTTTGT
GGACGAAGTACCGAAAGGTCTTACCGGAAAACTCGACGCAAGAAAAATCAGAGAGATCCTCATAAAGGCC
AAGAAGGGCGGAAAGATCGCCGTGTAA
